>Addgene plasmid #26038 | pcDNA3-AU1-mTOR-R2505P | addgene partial sequence | sequence record 32091 | 26038 with BGH-rev
GTGACTATAGAATAGGGCCCTCTAGATGCATGCTCGAGCGGCCGCTTACCAGAAAGGACACCAGCCAATG
TAGCACTGGCAGAGGTTCTCATGAGATGTCGCTTGCTTGATAAGCAGTTCCACTTGGGTTGGAACATCCA
AAGTGTCATCATGAGAGAAATCCCGACCAGTGAGCTTATCTGGAACCCTGTTAATAATCTGAATAGCTTT
CTTGTTTAAGGCTTCTGGTTTCACCAAACCATCTCCAATGAAAGAATGGATGGATTCTGGCACAGTGGTC
CCTGTTTTCTTATGGGCTGGTTCTCCAAGTTCTACACCGTCCAAAATTTCTACTGACTGGCCTGCAGAAT
AGGAGTCTGTCCTGGTTCGGGACCGCTTGTTGCCTTTGGCATTTGTGTCCATCAGCCTCCAATTCAGCAG
AGGGTCATAGACAAAGGCTTCTAGCACAGCCATGACACTGTCCTTGTGCTCCCGAAGCACCTCCATCACT
GTGTGGCATGTGGTTCTATAGTTGCCATCGAGACCGGTAACCTCCATAGCATTGGTCAACATTCTTGTTA
GTCTAAATGGAATCTTTTCTGGAAATTTCTCTCTGGTCATAGCAACCTCAAAGCAGTCCCCAAAGTCAAT
GTGCAGGATCTTTCCACTCAGCCGGTCCAGCATCAGGTTGGATGGGTGCCTGTCTCCAAGGCCTAAAATG
TATCCAACCATGGACATGACAGCCAGGGAGCGAGTATAATTGGTTCTTCGGTCAAACCACACCTCTGAGC
TGGGGCTTTTCAGCCACAGCAGCTTGGCCAGGTCATCCCCGGCTGTGTTGTTGACAGCATGCTCAAACAC
CTCCACCTTCTGCATCAGAGTCAGGTGGTCATAGTCA
