>Addgene plasmid #26038 | pcDNA3-AU1-mTOR-R2505P | addgene partial sequence | sequence record 32092 | 26038 with CMV-F
CTTTAGCAGAGCTCTCTGGCTACTAGAGAACCCACTGCTTACTGGCTTATCGAAATTAATACGACTCACT
ATAGGGAGACCCAAGCTTCTCGAGCCACCATGGACACGTACAGGTACATCCTTGGGACAGGCCCTGCCAC
GGCCACCGCCGGTGCCGCCACATCCAGCAACGTGAGCGTTCTGCAGCAGTTCGCCAGTGGGCTGAAGAGC
CGGAATGAGGAGACCAGGGCCAAAGCAGCCAAGGAGCTCCAGCACTATGTCACCATGGAACTTCGAGAGA
TGAGTCAGGAGGAGTCTACTCGCTTCTATGACCAGCTGAACCATCACATTTTTGAACTGGTTTCCAGCTC
AGACGCCAATGAGAGGAAGGGTGGCATCTTGGCCATTGCCAGCCTCATTGGAGTGGAAGGTGGGAATTCC
ACCAGGATTGGCAGATTTGCCAACTACCTTCGGAACCTCCTCCCCTCAAGTGATCCAGTTGTCATGGAGA
TGGCATCCAAGGCCATTGGCCGCCTTGCAATGGCAGGGGACACTTTCACTGCTGAGTATGTGGAGTTTGA
AGTGAAGCGAGCCTTGGAGTGGCTGGGTGCTGACCGAAATGAGGGCCGGAGACATGCAGCTGTCCTCGTT
CTCCGTGAGCTGGCCATCAGCGTCCCCACCTTCTTCTTCCAGCAAGTTCAGCCCTTCTTTGACAACATTT
TTGTGGCTGTGTGGGACCCCAAGCAGGCCATCCGTGAAGGAGCTGTGGCTGCCCTTCGTGCCTGTCTGAT
TCTTACCACGCAGCGGGAGCCGAAGGAGATGCAGAAGCCTCAGTGGTACAGGCACACATTTGAAGAAGCA
GAGAAAGGTTTTGATGAGACCCTGGCCAAAGAGAAGGGTATGAACCGAGATGATCGAATCCACGGGCTCT
TG
