[The description below was written by a language model from this plasmid's Addgene catalogue record.]
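Description:
pcDNA3-AU1-mTOR-R2505P is a mammalian expression plasmid built on the Invitrogen pcDNA3 backbone (about 5.4 kb without insert). It carries a roughly 7.7 kb cDNA encoding rat (R. norvegicus) mTOR, the mammalian target of rapamycin (gene Mtor, also known as Frap1 or RAFT1). The plasmid is maintained in E. coli at high copy number under ampicillin selection. No feature table accompanies the record, so individual backbone elements are not itemised. pcDNA3 as a standard vector drives inserts from the CMV immediate-early promoter with a downstream polyadenylation signal, and it normally also carries a neomycin resistance cassette for G418 selection of stably transfected mammalian cells. The insert sits between the HindIII and NotI sites of the polylinker, both of which are retained. It is flanked by the T7 and SP6 promoter sequences, which serve as sequencing primer sites.

The encoded protein has an AU1 epitope tag at its N terminus, which allows the exogenous kinase to be detected or immunoprecipitated separately from endogenous mTOR. It also bears a single amino-acid substitution, R2505P. According to the associated publication, this construct belongs to a study of single-residue changes found in human cancer that confer constitutive activation of mTOR. The plasmid is therefore suited to expressing this mutant in transfected mammalian cells, to compare its signalling activity with that of wild-type mTOR and to examine how the mutation affects regulation of the pathway. The record does not give further detail on the assays used.
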