Addgene plasmid #26038: pcDNA3-AU1-mTOR-R2505P
Depositing lab: Fuyuhiko Tamanoi. Depositing organization: University of California, Los Angeles (UCLA). Publication: Single amino-acid changes that confer constitutive activation of mTOR are discovered in human cancer. Sato T, Nakashima A, Guo L, Coffman K, Tamanoi F. Oncogene. 2010 May 6. 29(18):2746-52. 10.1038/onc.2010.28 PubMed 20190810.
Backbone
  Vector backbone: pcDNA3
  Backbone manufacturer: Invitrogen
  Backbone size w/o insert (bp): 5400
  Vector type: Mammalian Expression
Growth in bacteria
  Bacterial resistance: Ampicillin, 100 μg/mL
  Growth temperature: 37°C
  Growth strain: DH5alpha
  Copy number: High Copy
Gene/Insert
  Gene/Insert name: mammalian target of rapamycin-R2505P (alt name: mTOR)
  Species: R. norvegicus (rat)
  Insert size (bp): 7700
  Mutation: R2505P
  Entrez Gene: Mtor (a.k.a. Frap1, RAFT1)
  Tag / fusion protein: AU1 (N terminal on insert)
  Cloning method: Restriction Enzyme; 5′ cloning site Hind III (not destroyed); 3′ cloning site Not I (not destroyed)
  Sequencing primers: 5′ T7; 3′ Sp6
Terms and licenses: Academic/Nonprofit Terms; Industry Terms: Not Available to Industry
How to cite: pcDNA3-AU1-mTOR-R2505P was a gift from Fuyuhiko Tamanoi (Addgene plasmid # 26038 ; http://n2t.net/addgene:26038 ; RRID:Addgene_26038)
